Addgene plasmid #81098: GTL-c
Purpose: Gene Tagging vector LEU/CFP - Plasmid for yeast enhanced monomeric CFP (yemCFP) labeling of endogenous proteins with a LEU selection marker, originating from pSIVl (ID:81090)
Depositing lab: Serge Pelet. Depositing organization: Universite de Lausanne (UNIL). Publication: New families of single integration vectors and gene tagging plasmids for genetic manipulations in budding yeast. Wosika V, Durandau E, Varidel C, Aymoz D, Schmitt M, Pelet S. Mol Genet Genomics. 2016 Dec;291(6):2231-2240. Epub 2016 Sep 16. 10.1007/s00438-016-1249-1 PubMed 27637489.
Backbone
  Vector backbone: pSIVl
  Total vector size (bp): 4774
  Vector type: Yeast Expression, Cre/Lox
  Selectable markers: LEU2
Growth in bacteria
  Bacterial resistance: Ampicillin, 100 μg/mL
  Growth temperature: 37°C
  Growth strain: DH5alpha
  Copy number: High Copy
Gene/Insert
  Gene/Insert name: yemCFP (alt name: yeast enhanced monomeric CFP)
  Insert size (bp): 2800
  Tag / fusion protein: yemCFP (C terminal on backbone)
  Cloning method: Restriction Enzyme; 5′ cloning site SphI (unknown if destroyed); 3′ cloning site XhoI (unknown if destroyed)
  Sequencing primers: 5′ T3
Terms and licenses: Academic/Nonprofit Terms; Industry Terms: Not Available to Industry
How to cite: GTL-c was a gift from Serge Pelet (Addgene plasmid # 81098 ; http://n2t.net/addgene:81098 ; RRID:Addgene_81098)
