[The description below was written by a language model from this plasmid's Addgene catalogue record and pLannotate feature annotations shown in this document.]
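Description:
GTL-c is a 4,774 bp budding-yeast gene-tagging plasmid derived from the single-integration vector pSIVl. It serves as a template source for fusing yeast-enhanced monomeric CFP (yemCFP) to the C terminus of endogenous proteins, with LEU2 as the yeast selection marker. In E. coli it is maintained at high copy through a ColE1/pUC-type origin and selected with ampicillin via the β-lactamase gene and its bla promoter. No yeast replication origin is annotated, consistent with a cassette meant to be integrated into the genome rather than carried episomally.

The payload starts just downstream of a T3 promoter and a short pBluescript polylinker fragment. It opens with a fluorescent protein coding sequence that has no annotated yeast promoter of its own, so that expression would depend on in-frame fusion to the tagged chromosomal gene. The annotation software labels this ORF as yeGFP, which most likely reflects the close sequence similarity between the yeast codon-optimised GFP and its cyan monomeric derivative; the catalogue entry identifies it as yemCFP. The ORF is followed by the S. cerevisiae ADH1 terminator, which provides transcription termination for the tagged locus.

Next comes the LEU2 coding sequence, which complements leucine auxotrophy. It is flanked by two loxP sites in the same orientation, so Cre recombinase can excise the marker after integration and allow it to be reused in further rounds of strain construction. T7 promoter sequences lie beyond the second loxP site. The plasmid belongs to a family of tagging vectors with different marker and fluorophore combinations, used for labelling and imaging proteins expressed from their native loci.
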