Features (pLannotate 1.2.2; 12 found; start..end, strand, type, name):
     28..91      -  promoter       AmpR promoter: bla
    118..136     +  promoter       T3 promoter: promoter for bacteriophage T3 RNA polymerase
    144..161     +  misc_feature   MCS (fragment): pBluescript multiple cloning site
    168..884     +  CDS            yeGFP: yeast-enhanced green fluorescent protein codons optimized for translation in S. cerevisiae and C. albicans
    928..1115    +  terminator     ADH1 terminator: S. cerevisiae ADH1; transcription terminator for the S. cerevisiae alcohol dehydrogenase 1 (ADH1) gene
   1171..1204    -  protein_bind   loxP: Cre-mediated recombination occurs in the 8-bp core sequence (GCATACAT). Cre recombinase
   1705..2796    +  CDS            LEU2: LEU3_YEAST - Experimental evidence at protein level: Swiss-Prot protein existence level 1. Catalyzes the oxidation of 3-carboxy-2-hydroxy-4- methylpentanoate (3-isopropylmalate) to 3-carboxy-4-methyl-2- oxopentanoate. The product decarboxylates to 4-methyl-2 oxopentanoate. From Saccharomyces cerevisiae (strain ATCC 204508 / S288c) (Baker's yeast).
   3050..3083    -  protein_bind   loxP: Cre-mediated recombination occurs in the 8-bp core sequence (GCATACAT). Cre recombinase
   3084..3102    +  promoter       T7 promoter: promoter for bacteriophage T7 RNA polymerase
   3131..3149    -  promoter       T7 promoter: promoter for bacteriophage T7 RNA polymerase
   3182..3770    -  rep_origin     ori: high-copy-number ColE1/pMB1/pBR322/pUC origin of replication
   3941..27      -  CDS            AmpR (across the origin): β-lactamase; bla; confers resistance to ampicillin, carbenicillin, and related antibiotics
>Addgene plasmid #81098 | GTL-c | depositor full sequence | sequence record 164508 | GTL-c sequence 4774 bps
GGCGACACGGAAATGTTGAATACTCATACTCTTCCTTTTTCAATATTATTGAAGCATTTATCAGGGTTAT
TGTCTCATGAGCGGATACATATTTGAAGTATCGTTCGAATTAATTAAAATTAACCCTCACTAAAGGGGCA
TGCGCGGCCGCTCTAGAACTAATTAACATGTCTAAAGGTGAAGAATTATTCACTGGTGTTGTCCCAATTT
TGGTTGAATTAGATGGTGATGTTAATGGTCACAAATTTTCTGTCTCCGGTGAAGGTGAAGGTGATGCTAC
TTACGGTAAATTGACCTTAAAATTTATTTGTACTACTGGTAAATTGCCAGTTCCATGGCCAACCTTAGTC
ACTACTTTAACTTGGGGTGTTCAATGTTTTTCTAGATACCCAGATCATATGAAACAACATGACTTTTTCA
AGTCTGCCATGCCAGAAGGTTATGTTCAAGAAAGAACTATTTTTTTCAAAGATGACGGTAACTACAAGAC
CAGAGCTGAAGTCAAGTTTGAAGGTGATACCTTAGTTAATAGAATCGAATTAAAAGGTATTGATTTTAAA
GAAGATGGTAACATTTTAGGTCACAAATTGGAATACATTTATAACTCTCACAATGTTTACATCACTGCTG
ACAAACAAAAGAATGGTATCAAAGCTAACTTCAAAATTAGACACAACATTGAAGATGGTTCTGTTCAATT
AGCTGACCATTATCAACAAAATACTCCAATTGGTGATGGTCCAGTCTTGTTACCAGACAACCATTACTTA
TCCACTCAATCTAGATTATCCAAAGATCCAAACGAAAAGAGAGACCACATGGTCTTGTTAGAATTTGTTA
CTGCTGCTGGTATTACCCATGGTATTGATGAATTGTACAAATAAGGATGCTAGCATTTTAACTCGAGGGC
GCGCCACTTCTAAATAAGCGAATTTCTTATGATTTATGATTTTTATTATTAAATAAGTTATAAAAAAAAT
AAGTGTATACAAATTTTAAAGTGACTCTTAGGTTTTAAAACGAAAATTCTTATTCTTGAGTAACTCTTTC
CTGTAGGTCAGGTTGCTTTCTCAGGTATAGTATGAGGTCGCTCTTATTGACCACACCTCTACCGGCAGAT
CCGCTAGGGATAACAGGGTAATATAGATCCATGGTCATAGCTGTTTCCTGATAACTTCGTATAATGTATG
CTATACGAAGTTATTCTGTAGGCGAACCTAACCGGCCAATTTTCCAAGACCGCTCTGCCGCTGAGCTTGC
ACCCGTGCCGCTACACAACACCCACACATCCGTAAACCCCCCGCCATCGGTATCACCAAGGTTGTCTATG
ACGAGGCGTACAAGAGGACGTGGGGGCCGCCTCTCCAATGTCACCAATAGGAAAAAAGAAAGACCGAGTG
CGAGTTTCTGACAGAAGCCTCAAGAATTTTTTTTCTTTCTTCGACTATGCTGGAGGTAGAGATGATCGAG
GCAGTAGTCAAGTATATATAAATTAATTAGTTCCACCACCTTCTTTTCTTGTGTTGCTCCTTTCGATGCT
ATTTCTGGCTTTTTCTAATTTTTTTCATCGTTTCTTACTTTCTTCCTAATATATAAATTCTTTTGCATTT
TCATTCTTCCTCTCCATTTGTTCATTCTCCTTAAATTTTTTTTAGGTCTCCTTTCTTTCAAGAAACACAG
TCATCGAACTATAATTAACTAAACATGTCAGCACCTAAGAAGATAGTAGTATTACCTGGAGACCACGTAG
GACAGGAGATAACAGCAGAGGCAATAAAGGTATTAAAGGCAATATCAGACGTAAGGTCAAACGTAAAGTT
CGACTTCGAGAACCACTTAATAGGAGGAGCAGCAATAGACGCAACAGGAGTACCTTTACCTGACGAGGCA
TTAGAGGCATCAAAGAAGGCAGACGCAGTATTATTAGGAGCAGTAGGAGGACCTAAGTGGGGAACAGGAT
CAGTAAGGCCTGAGCAGGGATTATTAAAGATAAGGAAGGAGTTACAGTTATACGCAAACTTAAGGCCTTG
CAACTTCGCATCAGACTCATTATTAGACTTATCACCTATAAAGCCTCAGTTCGCAAAGGGAACAGACTTC
GTAGTAGTAAGGGAGTTAGTAGGAGGAATATACTTCGGAAAGAGGAAGGAGGACGACGGAGACGGAGTAG
CATGGGACTCAGAGCAGTACACAGTACCTGAGGTACAGAGGATAACAAGGATGGCAGCATTCATGGCATT
ACAGCACGAGCCTCCTTTACCTATATGGTCATTAGACAAGGCAAACGTATTAGCATCATCAAGGTTATGG
AGGAAGACAGTAGAGGAGACAATAAAGAACGAGTTCCCTACATTAAAGGTACAGCACCAGTTAATAGACT
CAGCAGCAATGATATTAGTAAAGAACCCTACACACTTAAACGGAATAATAATAACATCAAACATGTTCGG
AGACATAATATCAGACGAGGCATCAGTAATACCTGGATCATTAGGATTATTACCTTCAGCATCATTAGCA
TCATTACCTGACAAGAACACAGCATTCGGATTATACGAGCCTTGCCACGGATCAGCACCTGACTTACCTA
AGAACAAGGTAAACCCTATAGCAACAATATTATCAGCAGCAATGATGTTAAAGTTATCATTAAACTTACC
TGAGGAGGGAAAGGCAATAGAGGACGCAGTAAAGAAGGTATTAGACGCAGGAATAAGGACAGGAGACTTA
GGAGGATCAAACTCAACAACAGAGGTAGGAGACGCAGTAGCAGAGGAGGTAAAGAAGATATTAGCATGAG
AATATTGATAAATTTAAATTTTGGAATGAGGGTTGTCCTTTCCTTTACAATAGAGGCATTTGAGTGAGTA
GGTTTTATCACCTTCTTGCTCTTATTAAATCGCAGTTGTCTTTCCGGTATGTGCTTGACTGAGGAACAAT
ATTTTATTCATGATACATTTCCATGCTACGCATATCGTCATCCACATGGAAGGTAATTTTCTTCTGTGGC
CTTTCATATAGTTGTGAATGGTAGAACAATCTTCATATAATAACTTCGTATAATGTATGCTATACGAAGT
TATTAATACGACTCACTATAGGGCGAATTGGAGCTCCAATTCGGACGTCCCCTATAGTGAGTCGTATTAT
TAATTAATTCGAAGGCCGCGTTGCTGGCGTTTTTCCATAGGCTCCGCCCCCCTGACGAGCATCACAAAAA
TCGACGCTCAAGTCAGAGGTGGCGAAACCCGACAGGACTATAAAGATACCAGGCGTTTCCCCCTGGAAGC
TCCCTCGTGCGCTCTCCTGTTCCGACCCTGCCGCTTACCGGATACCTGTCCGCCTTTCTCCCTTCGGGAA
GCGTGGCGCTTTCTCATAGCTCACGCTGTAGGTATCTCAGTTCGGTGTAGGTCGTTCGCTCCAAGCTGGG
CTGTGTGCACGAACCCCCCGTTCAGCCCGACCGCTGCGCCTTATCCGGTAACTATCGTCTTGAGTCCAAC
CCGGTAAGACACGACTTATCGCCACTGGCAGCAGCCACTGGTAACAGGATTAGCAGAGCGAGGTATGTAG
GCGGTGCTACAGAGTTCTTGAAGTGGTGGCCTAACTACGGCTACACTAGAAGAACAGTATTTGGTATCTG
CGCTCTGCTGAAGCCAGTTACCTTCGGAAAAAGAGTTGGTAGCTCTTGATCCGGCAAACAAACCACCGCT
GGTAGCGGTGGTTTTTTTGTTTGCAAGCAGCAGATTACGCGCAGAAAAAAAGGATCTCAAGAAGATCCTT
TGATCTTTTCTACGGGGTCTGACGCTCAGTGGAACGAAAACTCACGTTAAGGGATTTTGGTCATGAGATT
ATCAAAAAGGATCTTCACCTAGATCCTTTTAAATTAAAAATGAAGTTTTAAATCAATCTAAAGTATATAT
GAGTAAACTTGGTCTGACAGTTACCAATGCTTAATCAGTGAGGCACCTATCTCAGCGATCTGTCTATTTC
GTTCATCCATAGTTGCCTGACTGCCCGTCGTGTAGATAACTACGATACGGGAGGGCTTACCATCTGGCCC
CAGTGCTGCAATGATACCGCGAGACCCACGCTCACCGGCTCCAGATTTATCAGCAATAAACCAGCCAGCC
GGAAGGGCCGAGCGCAGAAGTGGTCCTGCAACTTTATCCGCCTCCATCCAGTCTATTAATTGTTGCCGGG
AAGCTAGAGTAAGTAGTTCGCCAGTTAATAGTTTGCGCAACGTTGTTGCCATTGCTACAGGCATCGTGGT
GTCACGCTCGTCGTTTGGTATGGCTTCATTCAGCTCCGGTTCCCAACGATCAAGGCGAGTTACATGATCC
CCCATGTTGTGAAAAAAAGCGGTTAGCTCCTTCGGTCCTCCGATCGTTGTCAGAAGTAAGTTGGCCGCAG
TGTTATCACTCATGGTTATGGCAGCACTGCATAATTCTCTTACTGTCATGCCATCCGTAAGATGCTTTTC
TGTGACTGGTGAGTACTCAACCAAGTCATTCTGAGAATAGTGTATGCGGCGACCGAGTTGCTCTTGCCCG
GCGTCAATACGGGATAATACCGCGCCACATAGCAGAACTTTAAAAGTGCTCATCATTGGAAAACGTTCTT
CGGGGCGAAAACTCTCAAGGATCTTACCGCTGTTGAGATCCAGTTCGATGTAACCCACTCGTGCACCCAA
CTGATCTTCAGCATCTTTTACTTTCACCAGCGTTTCTGGGTGAGCAAAAACAGGAAGGCAAAATGCCGCA
AAAAAGGGAATAAG
