>Addgene plasmid #81098 | GTL-c | depositor partial sequence | sequence record 154270 | forward tagging primer
GCGGCCGCTCTAGAACTA
