>Addgene plasmid #81098 | GTL-c | depositor partial sequence | sequence record 154271 | reverse tagging primer
CGTTGCTGGCGTTTTTCCAT
