>Addgene plasmid #81098 | GTL-c | depositor partial sequence | sequence record 154272 | TEF promoter S.kudriavzevii
TCTGTAGGCGAACCTAACCGGCCAATTTTCCAAGACCGCTCTGCCGCTGAGCTTGCACCCGTGCCGCTAC
ACAACACCCACACATCCGTAAACCCCCCGCCATCGGTATCACCAAGGTTGTCTATGACGAGGCGTACAAG
AGGACGTGGGGGCCGCCTCTCCAATGTCACCAATAGGAAAAAAGAAAGACCGAGTGCGAGTTTCTGACAG
AAGCCTCAAGAATTTTTTTTCTTTCTTCGACTATGCTGGAGGTAGAGATGATCGAGGCAGTAGTCAAGTA
TATATAAATTAATTAGTTCCACCACCTTCTTTTCTTGTGTTGCTCCTTTCGATGCTATTTCTGGCTTTTT
CTAATTTTTTTCATCGTTTCTTACTTTCTTCCTAATATATAAATTCTTTTGCATTTTCATTCTTCCTCTC
CATTTGTTCATTCTCCTTAAATTTTTTTTAGGTCTCCTTTCTTTCAAGAAACACAGTCATCGAACTATAA
TTAACTAAAC
