>Addgene plasmid #81098 | GTL-c | depositor partial sequence | sequence record 154273 | TEF terminator C.glabrata
GAATATTGATAAATTTAAATTTTGGAATGAGGGTTGTCCTTTCCTTTACAATAGAGGCATTTGAGTGAGT
AGGTTTTATCACCTTCTTGCTCTTATTAAATCGCAGTTGTCTTTCCGGTATGTGCTTGACTGAGGAACAA
TATTTTATTCATGATACATTTCCATGCTACGCATATCGTCATCCACATGGAAGGTAATTTTCTTCTGTGG
CCTTTCATATAGTTGTGAATGGTAGAACAATCTTCATATA
