>Addgene plasmid #81098 | GTL-c | addgene partial sequence | sequence record 164506 | AmpSeq-F 5'-ctcatgagcggatacatatttgaa-3'
AATTAACCCTCACTAAAGGGGCATGCGCGGCCGCTCTAGAACTAATTAACATGTCTAAAGGTGAAGAATT
ATTCACTGGTGTTGTCCCAATTTTGGTTGAATTAGATGGTGATGTTAATGGTCACAAATTTTCTGTCTCC
GGTGAAGGTGAAGGTGATGCTACTTACGGTAAATTGACCTTAAAATTTATTTGTACTACTGGTAAATTGC
CAGTTCCATGGCCAACCTTAGTCACTACTTTAACTTGGGGTGTTCAATGTTTTTCTAGATACCCAGATCA
TATGAAACAACATGACTTTTTCAAGTCTGCCATGCCAGAAGGTTATGTTCAAGAAAGAACTATTTTTTTC
AAAGATGACGGTAACTACAAGACCAGAGCTGAAGTCAAGTTTGAAGGTGATACCTTAGTTAATAGAATCG
AATTAAAAGGTATTGATTTTAAAGAAGATGGTAACATTTTAGGTCACAAATTGGAATACATTTATAACTC
TCACAATGTTTACATCACTGCTGACAAACAAAAGAATGGTATCAAAGCTAACTTCAAAATTAGACACAAC
ATTGAAGATGGTTCTGTTCAATTAGCTGACCATTATCAACAAAATACTCCAATTGGTGATGGTCCAGTCT
TGTTACCAGACAACCATTACTTATCCACTCAATCTAGATTATCCAAAGATCCAAACGAAAAGAGAGACCA
CATGGTCTTGTTAGAATTTGTTACTGCTGCTGGTATTACCCATGGTATTGATGAATTGTACAAATAAGGA
TGCTAGCATTTTAACTCGAGGGCGCGCCACTTCTAAATAAGCGAATTTCTTATGATTTATGATTTTTATT
ATTAAATAAGTTATAAAAAAAATAAGTGTATACAAATTTTAAAGTGACTCTTAGGTTTTAAAACGAAAAT
TCTTATTCTTGAGTAACTCTTTCCTGTAGGTCAGGTTGCTTTCTCAGGTATAGTATGAGGTCGCTCTTAT
TGACCACACCTCTACCGGCAGATCCGCTAGGG
