>Addgene plasmid #81098 | GTL-c | addgene partial sequence | sequence record 164507 | pBR322ori-F 5'-GGGAAACGCCTGGTATCTTT-3'
ACTTGAGCGTCGATTTTTGTGATGCTCGTCAGGGGGGCGGAGCCTATGGAAAAACGCCAGCAACGCGGCC
TTCGAATTAATTAATAATACGACTCACTATAGGGGACGTCCGAATTGGAGCTCCAATTCGCCCTATAGTG
AGTCGTATTAATAACTTCGTATAGCATACATTATACGAAGTTATTATATGAAGATTGTTCTACCATTCAC
AACTATATGAAAGGCCACAGAAGAAAATTACCTTCCATGTGGATGACGATATGCGTAGCATGGAAATGTA
TCATGAATAAAATATTGTTCCTCAGTCAAGCACATACCGGAAAGACAACTGCGATTTAATAAGAGCAAGA
AGGTGATAAAACCTACTCACTCAAATGCCTCTATTGTAAAGGAAAGGACAACCCTCATTCCAAAATTTAA
ATTTATCAATATTCTCATGCTAATATCTTCTTTACCTCCTCTGCTACTGCGTCTCCTACCTCTGTTGTTG
AGTTTGATCCTCCTAAGTCTCCTGTCCTTATTCCTGCGTCTAATACCTTCTTTACTGCGTCCTCTATTGC
CTTTCCCTCCTCAGGTAAGTTTAATGATAACTTTAACATCATTGCTGCTGATAATATTGTTGCTATAGGG
TTTACCTTGTTCTTAGGTAAGTCAGGTGCTGATCCGTGGCAAGGCTCGTATAATCCGAATGCTGTGTTCT
TGTCAGGTAATGATGCTAATGATGCTGAAGGTAATAATCCTAATGATCCAGGTATTACTGATGCCTCGTC
TGATATTATGTCTCCGAACATGTTTGATGTTATTATTATTCCGTTTAAGTGTGTAGGGTTCTTTACTAAT
ATCATTGCTGCTGAGTCTATTAACTGGTGCTGTACCTTTAATGTAGGGAACTCGTTCTTTATTGTCTCCT
CTACTGTCTTCCTCCATAACCTTGATGATGCTAATACGTTT
